Addgene plasmid #69235: pLKO1-puro-U6-sgRNA-TS3
Purpose: U6 driven SpCas9 sgRNA expression for TS3 site
Depositing lab: Scot Wolfe. Depositing organization: University of Massachusetts, Worcester. Publication: DNA-binding-domain fusions enhance the targeting range and precision of Cas9. Bolukbasi MF, Gupta A, Oikemus S, Derr AG, Garber M, Brodsky MH, Zhu LJ, Wolfe SA. Nat Methods. 2015 Oct 19. doi: 10.1038/nmeth.3624. PubMed 26480473.
Backbone
  Vector backbone: pLKO.1
  Vector type: Mammalian Expression, Lentiviral, CRISPR
  Selectable markers: Puromycin
Growth in bacteria
  Bacterial resistance: Ampicillin, 100 μg/mL
  Growth temperature: 37°C
  Growth strain: NEB Stable
  Copy number: High Copy
Gene/Insert
  Gene/Insert name: TS3 sgRNA
  gRNA/shRNA sequence: GGTGAGTGAGTGTGTGCGTG
  Species: H. sapiens (human)
  Promoter: U6
  Cloning method: Restriction Enzyme; 5′ cloning site BfuAI (destroyed during cloning); 3′ cloning site BfuAI (destroyed during cloning)
  Sequencing primers: 5′ CGTGACGTAGAAAGTAATAATTTC; 3′ CCTCGAGCCGCGGCCAAAG
Terms and licenses: Academic/Nonprofit Terms; Industry Terms: Not Available to Industry
How to cite: pLKO1-puro-U6-sgRNA-TS3 was a gift from Scot Wolfe (Addgene plasmid # 69235 ; http://n2t.net/addgene:69235 ; RRID:Addgene_69235)
