[The description below was written by a language model from this plasmid's Addgene catalogue record and pLannotate feature annotations shown in this document.]
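Description:
pLKO1-puro-U6-sgRNA-TS3 is a 7,133 bp lentiviral transfer plasmid built on the pLKO.1 backbone. It expresses a single guide RNA for Streptococcus pyogenes Cas9 directed at the human "TS3" target site. It replicates in E. coli from a high-copy ColE1/pUC-type origin and is selected with ampicillin through the β-lactamase gene. An f1 origin, an SV40 origin and remnants of the lac region (with flanking T7 and T3 promoters) are also present in the backbone.

The viral portion has a third-generation, self-inactivating layout. An RSV promoter fused to a truncated HIV-1 5' LTR drives Tat-independent production of the genomic RNA in packaging cells. This is followed by the Ψ packaging signal with a partial gag sequence and by the Rev response element for Rev-dependent nuclear export. A cPPT/CTS element lies downstream of the guide cassette, and the unit ends in a ΔU3 3' LTR that inactivates LTR promoter activity after integration.

Between the LTRs, a human U6 RNA polymerase III promoter transcribes the 20-nucleotide TS3 spacer joined to the SpCas9 gRNA scaffold. The spacer was inserted between BfuAI sites that were destroyed during cloning. A separate human PGK promoter drives puromycin N-acetyltransferase, so transfected or transduced mammalian cells can be selected with puromycin.

The plasmid carries no Cas9, so the nuclease must be supplied separately. It is suited to transient transfection or lentiviral delivery of the TS3 guide in human cells. The associated work examined Cas9 fused to DNA-binding domains to alter targeting range and precision.
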