Features (pLannotate 1.2.2; 26 found; start..end, strand, type, name):
    529..1128    +  CDS            PuroR: puromycin N-acetyltransferase; pac from Streptomyces alboniger; confers resistance to puromycin
   1171..1254    +  CDS            nef (fragment): NEF_HV1Z2 - Experimental evidence at protein level: Swiss-Prot protein existence level 1. Extracellular Nef protein targets CD4(+) T-lymphocytes for apoptosis by interacting with CXCR4 surface receptors. From Human immunodeficiency virus type 1 group M subtype D (isolate Z2/CDC-Z34) (HIV-1).
   1256..1489    +  LTR            3' LTR (ΔU3): self-inactivating 3' long terminal repeat (LTR) from HIV-1
   1561..1682    +  polyA_signal   SV40 poly(A) signal: SV40 polyadenylation signal
   1722..1857    +  rep_origin     SV40 ori: SV40 origin of replication
   1878..1896    -  promoter       T7 promoter: promoter for bacteriophage T7 RNA polymerase
   1904..2059    +  CDS            lacZα (fragment): LacZα fragment of β-galactosidase; lacZ fragment
   2064..2492    +  rep_origin     f1 ori (sequence partly withheld): f1 bacteriophage origin of replication; arrow indicates direction of (+) strand synthesis
   2545..2649    +  promoter       AmpR promoter: bla
   2650..3510    +  CDS            AmpR: β-lactamase; bla; confers resistance to ampicillin, carbenicillin, and related antibiotics
   3681..4269    +  rep_origin     ori: high-copy-number ColE1/pMB1/pBR322/pUC origin of replication
   4452..4544    +  CDS            lacI (fragment): lac repressor; lacI; The lac repressor binds to the lac operator to inhibit transcription in E. coli. This inhibition can be relieved by adding lactose or isopropyl-β-D-thiogalactopyranoside (IPTG).
   4557..4578    +  protein_bind   CAP binding site: CAP binding activates transcription in the presence of cAMP. E. coli catabolite activator protein
   4593..4623    +  promoter       lac promoter: promoter for the E. coli lac operon
   4631..4647    +  protein_bind   lac operator: The lac repressor binds to the lac operator to inhibit transcription in E. coli. This inhibition can be relieved by adding lactose or isopropyl-β-D-thiogalactopyranoside (IPTG). lac repressor encoded by lacI
   4692..4710    +  promoter       T3 promoter: promoter for bacteriophage T3 RNA polymerase
   4738..4964    +  promoter       RSV promoter: Rous sarcoma virus enhancer/promoter
   4965..5145    +  LTR            5' LTR (truncated): truncated 5' long terminal repeat (LTR) from HIV-1
   5192..5317    +  misc_feature   HIV-1 Ψ: packaging signal of human immunodeficiency virus type 1
   5301..5664    +  CDS            HIV-1 gag (fragment): gag protein from human immunodeficiency virus 1; gag
   5810..6043    +  misc_feature   RRE: The Rev response element (RRE) of HIV-1 allows for Rev-dependent mRNA export from the nucleus to the cytoplasm.
   6420..6520    +  CDS            Rev (fragment): human immunodeficiency virus 1 (HIV-1) Rev protein; rev; enhances nuclear export of unspliced and incompletely spliced viral mRNAs
   6570..6810    +  promoter       U6 promoter: RNA polymerase III promoter for human U6 snRNA
   6840..6915    +  misc_RNA       gRNA scaffold: guide RNA scaffold for the Streptococcus pyogenes CRISPR/Cas9 system
   6964..7081    +  misc_feature   cPPT/CTS: central polypurine tract and central termination sequence of HIV-1
   7130..507     +  promoter       hPGK promoter (across the origin): human phosphoglycerate kinase 1 promoter
>Addgene plasmid #69235 | pLKO1-puro-U6-sgRNA-TS3 | depositor full sequence | sequence record 122316 | pLKO1-puro-U6-sgRNA-TS3 sequence 7133 bps
TTGGGGTTGCGCCTTTTCCAAGGCAGCCCTGGGTTTGCGCAGGGACGCGGCTGCTCTGGGCGTGGTTCCG
GGAAACGCAGCGGCGCCGACCCTGGGTCTCGCACATTCTTCACGTCCGTTCGCAGCGTCACCCGGATCTT
CGCCGCTACCCTTGTGGGCCCCCCGGCGACGCTTCCTGCTCCGCCCCTAAGTCGGGAAGGTTCCTTGCGG
TTCGCGGCGTGCCGGACGTGACAAACGGAAGCCGCACGTCTCACTAGTACCCTCGCAGACGGACAGCGCC
AGGGAGCAATGGCAGCGCGCCGACCGCGATGGGCTGTGGCCAATAGCGGCTGCTCAGCAGGGCGCGCCGA
GAGCAGCGGCCGGGAAGGGGCGGTGCGGGAGGCGGGGTGTGGGGCGGTAGTGTGGGCCCTGTTCCTGCCC
GCGCGGTGTTCCGCATTCTGCAAGCCTCCGGAGCGCACGTCGGCAGTCGGCTCCCTCGTTGACCGAATCA
CCGACCTCTCTCCCCAGGGGGATCCACCGGAGCTTACCATGACCGAGTACAAGCCCACGGTGCGCCTCGC
CACCCGCGACGACGTCCCCAGGGCCGTACGCACCCTCGCCGCCGCGTTCGCCGACTACCCCGCCACGCGC
CACACCGTCGATCCGGACCGCCACATCGAGCGGGTCACCGAGCTGCAAGAACTCTTCCTCACGCGCGTCG
GGCTCGACATCGGCAAGGTGTGGGTCGCGGACGACGGCGCCGCGGTGGCGGTCTGGACCACGCCGGAGAG
CGTCGAAGCGGGGGCGGTGTTCGCCGAGATCGGCCCGCGCATGGCCGAGTTGAGCGGTTCCCGGCTGGCC
GCGCAGCAACAGATGGAAGGCCTCCTGGCGCCGCACCGGCCCAAGGAGCCCGCGTGGTTCCTGGCCACCG
TCGGCGTCTCGCCCGACCACCAGGGCAAGGGTCTGGGCAGCGCCGTCGTGCTCCCCGGAGTGGAGGCGGC
CGAGCGCGCCGGGGTGCCCGCCTTCCTGGAGACCTCCGCGCCCCGCAACCTCCCCTTCTACGAGCGGCTC
GGCTTCACCGTCACCGCCGACGTCGAGGTGCCCGAAGGACCGCGCACCTGGTGCATGACCCGCAAGCCCG
GTGCCTGACGCCCGCCCCACGACCCGCAGCGCCCGACCGAAAGGAGCGCACGACCCCATGCATCGGTACC
TTTAAGACCAATGACTTACAAGGCAGCTGTAGATCTTAGCCACTTTTTAAAAGAAAAGGGGGGACTGGAA
GGGCTAATTCACTCCCAACGAAGACAAGATCTGCTTTTTGCTTGTACTGGGTCTCTCTGGTTAGACCAGA
TCTGAGCCTGGGAGCTCTCTGGCTAACTAGGGAACCCACTGCTTAAGCCTCAATAAAGCTTGCCTTGAGT
GCTTCAAGTAGTGTGTGCCCGTCTGTTGTGTGACTCTGGTAACTAGAGATCCCTCAGACCCTTTTAGTCA
GTGTGGAAAATCTCTAGCAGTAGTAGTTCATGTCATCTTATTATTCAGTATTTATAACTTGCAAAGAAAT
GAATATCAGAGAGTGAGAGGAACTTGTTTATTGCAGCTTATAATGGTTACAAATAAAGCAATAGCATCAC
AAATTTCACAAATAAAGCATTTTTTTCACTGCATTCTAGTTGTGGTTTGTCCAAACTCATCAATGTATCT
TATCATGTCTGGCTCTAGCTATCCCGCCCCTAACTCCGCCCATCCCGCCCCTAACTCCGCCCAGTTCCGC
CCATTCTCCGCCCCATGGCTGACTAATTTTTTTTATTTATGCAGAGGCCGAGGCCGCCTCGGCCTCTGAG
CTATTCCAGAAGTAGTGAGGAGGCTTTTTTGGAGGCCTAGGGACGTACCCAATTCGCCCTATAGTGAGTC
GTATTACGCGCGCTCACTGGCCGTCGTTTTACAACGTCGTGACTGGGAAAACCCTGGCGTTACCCAACTT
AATCGCCTTGCAGCACATCCCCCTTTCGCCAGCTGGCGTAATAGCGAAGAGGCCCGCACCGATCGCCCTT
CCCAACAGTTGCGCAGCCTGAATGGCGAATGGG
[124 nt withheld, positions 2064-2187]
C
[91 nt withheld, positions 2189-2279]
A
[49 nt withheld, positions 2281-2329]
CCTTTGACGTTGGAGTCCACGTTCTTT
[37 nt withheld, positions 2357-2393]
ACCCTATCTCGGTCTATTCTTTTGATTTATAAGGGATTTTGCCGATTTCGGCCTATTGGTTAAAAAATGA
GCTGATTTAACAAAAATTTAACGCGAATTTTAACAAAATATTAACGCTTACAATTTAGGTGGCACTTTTC
GGGGAAATGTGCGCGGAACCCCTATTTGTTTATTTTTCTAAATACATTCAAATATGTATCCGCTCATGAG
ACAATAACCCTGATAAATGCTTCAATAATATTGAAAAAGGAAGAGTATGAGTATTCAACATTTCCGTGTC
GCCCTTATTCCCTTTTTTGCGGCATTTTGCCTTCCTGTTTTTGCTCACCCAGAAACGCTGGTGAAAGTAA
AAGATGCTGAAGATCAGTTGGGTGCACGAGTGGGTTACATCGAACTGGATCTCAACAGCGGTAAGATCCT
TGAGAGTTTTCGCCCCGAAGAACGTTTTCCAATGATGAGCACTTTTAAAGTTCTGCTATGTGGCGCGGTA
TTATCCCGTATTGACGCCGGGCAAGAGCAACTCGGTCGCCGCATACACTATTCTCAGAATGACTTGGTTG
AGTACTCACCAGTCACAGAAAAGCATCTTACGGATGGCATGACAGTAAGAGAATTATGCAGTGCTGCCAT
AACCATGAGTGATAACACTGCGGCCAACTTACTTCTGACAACGATCGGAGGACCGAAGGAGCTAACCGCT
TTTTTGCACAACATGGGGGATCATGTAACTCGCCTTGATCGTTGGGAACCGGAGCTGAATGAAGCCATAC
CAAACGACGAGCGTGACACCACGATGCCTGTAGCAATGGCAACAACGTTGCGCAAACTATTAACTGGCGA
ACTACTTACTCTAGCTTCCCGGCAACAATTAATAGACTGGATGGAGGCGGATAAAGTTGCAGGACCACTT
CTGCGCTCGGCCCTTCCGGCTGGCTGGTTTATTGCTGATAAATCTGGAGCCGGTGAGCGTGGGTCTCGCG
GTATCATTGCAGCACTGGGGCCAGATGGTAAGCCCTCCCGTATCGTAGTTATCTACACGACGGGGAGTCA
GGCAACTATGGATGAACGAAATAGACAGATCGCTGAGATAGGTGCCTCACTGATTAAGCATTGGTAACTG
TCAGACCAAGTTTACTCATATATACTTTAGATTGATTTAAAACTTCATTTTTAATTTAAAAGGATCTAGG
TGAAGATCCTTTTTGATAATCTCATGACCAAAATCCCTTAACGTGAGTTTTCGTTCCACTGAGCGTCAGA
CCCCGTAGAAAAGATCAAAGGATCTTCTTGAGATCCTTTTTTTCTGCGCGTAATCTGCTGCTTGCAAACA
AAAAAACCACCGCTACCAGCGGTGGTTTGTTTGCCGGATCAAGAGCTACCAACTCTTTTTCCGAAGGTAA
CTGGCTTCAGCAGAGCGCAGATACCAAATACTGTTCTTCTAGTGTAGCCGTAGTTAGGCCACCACTTCAA
GAACTCTGTAGCACCGCCTACATACCTCGCTCTGCTAATCCTGTTACCAGTGGCTGCTGCCAGTGGCGAT
AAGTCGTGTCTTACCGGGTTGGACTCAAGACGATAGTTACCGGATAAGGCGCAGCGGTCGGGCTGAACGG
GGGGTTCGTGCACACAGCCCAGCTTGGAGCGAACGACCTACACCGAACTGAGATACCTACAGCGTGAGCT
ATGAGAAAGCGCCACGCTTCCCGAAGGGAGAAAGGCGGACAGGTATCCGGTAAGCGGCAGGGTCGGAACA
GGAGAGCGCACGAGGGAGCTTCCAGGGGGAAACGCCTGGTATCTTTATAGTCCTGTCGGGTTTCGCCACC
TCTGACTTGAGCGTCGATTTTTGTGATGCTCGTCAGGGGGGCGGAGCCTATGGAAAAACGCCAGCAACGC
GGCCTTTTTACGGTTCCTGGCCTTTTGCTGGCCTTTTGCTCACATGTTCTTTCCTGCGTTATCCCCTGAT
TCTGTGGATAACCGTATTACCGCCTTTGAGTGAGCTGATACCGCTCGCCGCAGCCGAACGACCGAGCGCA
GCGAGTCAGTGAGCGAGGAAGCGGAAGAGCGCCCAATACGCAAACCGCCTCTCCCCGCGCGTTGGCCGAT
TCATTAATGCAGCTGGCACGACAGGTTTCCCGACTGGAAAGCGGGCAGTGAGCGCAACGCAATTAATGTG
AGTTAGCTCACTCATTAGGCACCCCAGGCTTTACACTTTATGCTTCCGGCTCGTATGTTGTGTGGAATTG
TGAGCGGATAACAATTTCACACAGGAAACAGCTATGACCATGATTACGCCAAGCGCGCAATTAACCCTCA
CTAAAGGGAACAAAAGCTGGAGCTGCAAGCTTAATGTAGTCTTATGCAATACTCTTGTAGTCTTGCAACA
TGGTAACGATGAGTTAGCAACATGCCTTACAAGGAGAGAAAAAGCACCGTGCATGCCGATTGGTGGAAGT
AAGGTGGTACGATCGTGCCTTATTAGGAAGGCAACAGACGGGTCTGACATGGATTGGACGAACCACTGAA
TTGCCGCATTGCAGAGATATTGTATTTAAGTGCCTAGCTCGATACATAAACGGGTCTCTCTGGTTAGACC
AGATCTGAGCCTGGGAGCTCTCTGGCTAACTAGGGAACCCACTGCTTAAGCCTCAATAAAGCTTGCCTTG
AGTGCTTCAAGTAGTGTGTGCCCGTCTGTTGTGTGACTCTGGTAACTAGAGATCCCTCAGACCCTTTTAG
TCAGTGTGGAAAATCTCTAGCAGTGGCGCCCGAACAGGGACTTGAAAGCGAAAGGGAAACCAGAGGAGCT
CTCTCGACGCAGGACTCGGCTTGCTGAAGCGCGCACGGCAAGAGGCGAGGGGCGGCGACTGGTGAGTACG
CCAAAAATTTTGACTAGCGGAGGCTAGAAGGAGAGAGATGGGTGCGAGAGCGTCAGTATTAAGCGGGGGA
GAATTAGATCGCGATGGGAAAAAATTCGGTTAAGGCCAGGGGGAAAGAAAAAATATAAATTAAAACATAT
AGTATGGGCAAGCAGGGAGCTAGAACGATTCGCAGTTAATCCTGGCCTGTTAGAAACATCAGAAGGCTGT
AGACAAATACTGGGACAGCTACAACCATCCCTTCAGACAGGATCAGAAGAACTTAGATCATTATATAATA
CAGTAGCAACCCTCTATTGTGTGCATCAAAGGATAGAGATAAAAGACACCAAGGAAGCTTTAGACAAGAT
AGAGGAAGAGCAAAACAAAAGTAAGACCACCGCACAGCAAGCGGCCGCTGATCTTCAGACCTGGAGGAGG
AGATATGAGGGACAATTGGAGAAGTGAATTATATAAATATAAAGTAGTAAAAATTGAACCATTAGGAGTA
GCACCCACCAAGGCAAAGAGAAGAGTGGTGCAGAGAGAAAAAAGAGCAGTGGGAATAGGAGCTTTGTTCC
TTGGGTTCTTGGGAGCAGCAGGAAGCACTATGGGCGCAGCGTCAATGACGCTGACGGTACAGGCCAGACA
ATTATTGTCTGGTATAGTGCAGCAGCAGAACAATTTGCTGAGGGCTATTGAGGCGCAACAGCATCTGTTG
CAACTCACAGTCTGGGGCATCAAGCAGCTCCAGGCAAGAATCCTGGCTGTGGAAAGATACCTAAAGGATC
AACAGCTCCTGGGGATTTGGGGTTGCTCTGGAAAACTCATTTGCACCACTGCTGTGCCTTGGAATGCTAG
TTGGAGTAATAAATCTCTGGAACAGATTTGGAATCACACGACCTGGATGGAGTGGGACAGAGAAATTAAC
AATTACACAAGCTTAATACACTCCTTAATTGAAGAATCGCAAAACCAGCAAGAAAAGAATGAACAAGAAT
TATTGGAATTAGATAAATGGGCAAGTTTGTGGAATTGGTTTAACATAACAAATTGGCTGTGGTATATAAA
ATTATTCATAATGATAGTAGGAGGCTTGGTAGGTTTAAGAATAGTTTTTGCTGTACTTTCTATAGTGAAT
AGAGTTAGGCAGGGATATTCACCATTATCGTTTCAGACCCACCTCCCAACCCCGAGGGGACCCGACAGGC
CCGAAGGAATAGAAGAAGAAGGTGGAGAGAGAGACAGAGACAGATCCATTCGATTAGTGAACGGATCTCG
ACGGTATCGATCACGAGACTAGCCTCGAGCGGCCGCCCCCTTCACCGAGGGCCTATTTCCCATGATTCCT
TCATATTTGCATATACGATACAAGGCTGTTAGAGAGATAATTGGAATTAATTTGACTGTAAACACAAAGA
TATTAGTACAAAATACGTGACGTAGAAAGTAATAATTTCTTGGGTAGTTTGCAGTTTTAAAATTATGTTT
TAAAATGGACTATCATATGCTTACCGTAACTTGAAAGTATTTCGATTTCTTGGCTTTATATATCTTGTGG
AAAGGACGAAACACCGGGTGAGTGAGTGTGTGCGTGGTTTTAGAGCTAGAAATAGCAAGTTAAAATAAGG
CTAGTCCGTTATCAACTTGAAAAAGTGGCACCGAGTCGGTGCTTTTTTTGAATTCTCGACCTCGAGACAA
ATGGCAGTATTCATCCACAATTTTAAAAGAAAAGGGGGGATTGGGGGGTACAGTGCAGGGGAAAGAATAG
TAGACATAATAGCAACAGACATACAAACTAAAGAATTACAAAAACAAATTACAAAAATTCAAAATTTTCG
GGTTTATTACAGGGACAGCAGAGATCCACTTTGGCCGCGGCTCGAGGGGG
