>Addgene plasmid #69235 | pLKO1-puro-U6-sgRNA-TS3 | addgene partial sequence | sequence record 125065 | puro-variant-R 5'-gtgggcttgtactcggtcat-3'
GGAGAGAGGTCGGTGATTCGGTCAACGAGGGAGCCGACTGCCGACGTGCGCTCCGGAGGCTTGCAGAATG
CGGAACACCGCGCGGGCAGGAACAGGGCCCACACTACCGCCCCACACCCCGCCTCCCGCACCGCCCCTTC
CCGGCCGCTGCTCTCGGCGCGCCCTGCTGAGCAGCCGCTATTGGCCACAGCCCATCGCGGTCGGCGCGCT
GCCATTGCTCCCTGGCGCTGTCCGTCTGCGAGGGTACTAGTGAGACGTGCGGCTTCCGTTTGTCACGTCC
GGCACGCCGCGAACCGCAAGGAACCTTCCCGACTTAGGGGCGGAGCAGGAAGCGTCGCCGGGGGGCCCAC
AAGGGTAGCGGCGAAGATCCGGGTGACGCTGCGAACGGACGTGAAGAATGTGCGAGACCCAGGGTCGGCG
CCGCTGCGTTTCCCGGAACCACGCCCAGAGCAGCCGCGTCCCTGCGCAAACCCAGGGCTGCCTTGGAAAA
GGCGCAACCCCAACCCCCTCGAGCCGCGGCCAAAGTGGATCTCTGCTGTCCCTGTAATAAACCCGAAAAT
TTTGAATTTTTGTAATTTGTTTTTGTAATTCTTTAGTTTGTATGTCTGTTGCTATTATGTCTACTATTCT
TTCCCCTGCACTGTACCCCCCAATCCCCCCTTTTCTTTTAAAATTGTGGATGAATACTGCCATTTGTCTC
GAGGTCGAGAATTCAAAAAAAGCACCGACTCGGTGCCACTTTTTCAAGTTGATAACGGACTAGCCTTATT
TTAACTTGCTATTTCTAGCTCTAAAACCACGCACACACTCACTCACCCGGTGTTTCGTCCTTTCCACAAG
ATATATAAAGCCAAGAAATCGAAATACTTTCAAGTTACGGTAA
