>Addgene plasmid #69235 | pLKO1-puro-U6-sgRNA-TS3 | addgene partial sequence | sequence record 125067 | LKO1_5 5'-GACTATCATATGCTTACCGT-3'
GGCTTTATATATCTTGTGGAAAGGACGAAACACCGGGTGAGTGAGTGTGTGCGTGGTTTTAGAGCTAGAA
ATAGCAAGTTAAAATAAGGCTAGTCCGTTATCAACTTGAAAAAGTGGCACCGAGTCGGTGCTTTTTTTGA
ATTCTCGACCTCGAGACAAATGGCAGTATTCATCCACAATTTTAAAAGAAAAGGGGGGATTGGGGGGTAC
AGTGCAGGGGAAAGAATAGTAGACATAATAGCAACAGACATACAAACTAAAGAATTACAAAAACAAATTA
CAAAAATTCAAAATTTTCGGGTTTATTACAGGGACAGCAGAGATCCACTTTGGCCGCGGCTCGAGGGGGT
TGGGGTTGCGCCTTTTCCAAGGCAGCCCTGGGTTTGCGCAGGGACGCGGCTGCTCTGGGCGTGGTTCCGG
GAAACGCAGCGGCGCCGACCCTGGGTCTCGCACATTCTTCACGTCCGTTCGCAGCGTCACCCGGATCTTC
GCCGCTACCCTTGTGGGCCCCCCGGCGACGCTTCCTGCTCCGCCCCTAAGTCGGGAAGGTTCCTTGCGGT
TCGCGGCGTGCCGGACGTGACAAACGGAAGCCGCACGTCTCACTAGTACCCTCGCAGACGGACAGCGCCA
GGGAGCAATGGCAGCGCGCCGACCGCGATGGGCTGTGGCCAATAGCGGCTGCTCAGCAGGGCGCGCCGAG
AGCAGCGGCCGGGAAGGGGCGGTGCGGGAGGCGGGGTG
